>Addgene plasmid #124220 | OmpA-mNG-sfTq2ox | addgene full sequence | sequence record 242470 | Addgene NGS Result
GTTTTTTGCGCCGACATCATAACGGTTCTGGCAAATATTCTGAAATGAGCTGTTTACAATTAATCATCCG
GCTCGTATAATGTGTGGAATTGTGAGCGGATAACAATTTCACACAGGAAACAGACCATGGCAAAAAAGAC
AGCTATCGCGATTGCAGTGGCACTGGCTGGTTTCGCTACCGTAGCGCAGGCCGCTCCGAAAGATAACACC
TGGTACACTGGTGCTAAACTGGGCTGGTCCCAGTACCATGACACTGGCCTCATCGGCCAACGCTTGGAGA
TCTGCCAGAACGTTTGCTACTACCTCGGGACGCTCAATGGTCCGACCCATGAAAACCAACTGGGCGCTGG
TGCTTTTGGTGGTTACCAGGTTAACCCGTATGTTGGCTTTGAAATGGGTTACGACTGGTTAGGTCGTATG
CCGTACAAAGGCAGCGTTGAAAACGGTGCATACAAAGCTCAGGGCGTTCAACTGACCGCTAAACTGGGTT
ACCCAATCACTGACGACCTGGACATCTACACTCGTCTGGGTGGCATGGTATGGCGTGCAGACACTAAATC
CAACGTTTATGGTAAAAACCACGACACCGGCGTTTCTCCGGTCTTCGCTGGCGGTGTTGAGTACGCGATC
ACTCCTGAAATCGCTACCCGTCTGGAATACCAGTGGACCAACAACATCGGTGACGCAGGCCAGATCGGCC
AGCGTCCGGACAACGGCATGCTGAGCCTGGGTGTTTCCTACCGTTTCGGTCAGGGCGAAGCAGCTCCACT
TGAGGATCCCCCCGCTGAATTGATGGTGAGCAAGGGCGAGGAGGATAACATGGCCTCTCTCCCAGCGACA
CATGAGTTACACATCTTTGGCTCCATCAACGGTGTGGACTTTGACATGGTGGGTCAGGGCACCGGCAATC
CAAATGATGGTTATGAGGAGTTAAACCTGAAGTCCACCAAGGGTGACCTCCAGTTCTCCCCCTGGATTCT
GGTCCCTCATATCGGGTATGGCTTCCATCAGTACCTGCCCTACCCTGACGGGATGTCGCCTTTCCAGGCC
GCGATGGTAGATGGCTCCGGATACCAAGTCCATCGCACAATGCAGTTTGAAGATGGTGCCTCCCTTACTG
TTAACTACCGCTACACCTACGAGGGAAGCCACATCAAAGGAGAGGCCCAGGTGAAGGGGACTGGTTTCCC
TGCTGACGGTCCTGTGATGACCAACTCGCTGACCGCTGCGGACTGGTGCAGGTCGAAGAAGACTTACCCC
AACGACAAAACCATCATCAGTACCTTTAAGTGGAGTTACACCACTGGAAATGGCAAGCGCTACCGGAGCA
CTGCGCGGACCACCTACACCTTTGCCAAGCCAATGGCGGCTAACTATCTGAAGAACCAGCCGATGTACGT
GTTCCGTAAGACGGAGCTCAAGCACTCCAAGACCGAGCTCAACTTCAAGGAGTGGCAAAAGGCCTTTACC
GATGTGATGGGCATGGACGAGCTGTACAAGGAATTGATGGTGAGCAAGGGCGAGGAGCTGTTCACCGGGG
TGGTGCCCATCCTGGTCGAGCTGGACGGCGACGTAAACGGCCACAAGTTCAGCGTGCGCGGCGAGGGCGA
GGGCGATGCCACCAATGGCAAGCTGACCCTGAAGTTCATCTGCACCACCGGCAAGCTGCCCGTGCCCTGG
CCCACCCTCGTGACCACCCTGTCCTGGGGTGTACAGGTCTTCGCCCGCTACCCCGACCACATGAAGCAGC
ACGACTTCTTCAAGTCCGCCATGCCCGAAGGCTACGTCCAGGAGCGCACCATCAGCTTCAAGGACGACGG
CACATACAAGACCCGCGCCGAGGTGAAGTTCGAGGGCGACACCCTGGTGAACCGCATCGAGCTGAAGGGC
ATCGACTTCAAGGAGGACGGCAACATCCTGGGGCACAAGCTGGAGTACAACTACTTTAGCGACAACGTCT
ATATCACCGCCGACAAGCAGAAGAACGGCATCAAGGCCAACTTCAAGATCCGCCACAACGTGGAGGACGG
CGGCGTGCAGCTCGCCGACCACTACCAGCAGAACACCCCCATCGGCGACGGCCCCGTGCTGCTGCCCGAC
AACCACTACCTGAGCACCCAGTCCAAGCTGAGCAAAGACCCCAACGAGAAGCGCGATCACATGGTCCTGC
TGGAGTTCGTGACCGCCGCCGGGATCACTCTCGGCATGGACGAGCTGTACAAGGAATTCTAAAGCTTGGC
TGTTTTGGCGGATGAGAGAAGATTTTCAGCCTGATACAGATTAAATCAGAACGCAGAAGCGGTCTGATAA
AACAGAATTTGCCTGGCGGCAGTAGCGCGGTGGTCCCACCTGACCCCATGCCGAACTCAGAAGTGAAACG
CCGTAGCGCCGATGGTAGTGTGGGGTCTCCCCATGCGAGAGTAGGGAACTGCCAGGCATCAAATAAAACG
AAAGGCTCAGTCGAAAGACTGGGCCTTTCGTTTTATCTGTTGTTTGTCGGTGAACGCTCTCCTGAGTAGG
ACAAATCCGCCGGGAGCGGATTTGAACGTTGCGAAGCAACGGCCCGGAGGGTGGCGGGCAGGACGCCCGC
CATAAACTGCCAGGCATCAAATTAAGCAGAAGGCCATCCTGACGGATGGCCTTTTTGCGTTTCTACAAAC
TCTTTTGTTTATTTTTCTAAATACATTCAAATATGTATCCGCTCATGAGACAATAACCCTGATAAATGCT
TCAATAATATTGAAAAAGGAAGAGTATGAGTATTCAACATTTCCGTGTCGCCCTTATTCCCTTTTTTGCG
GCATTTTGCCTTCCTGTTTTTGCTCACCCAGAAACGCTGGTGAAAGTAAAAGATGCTGAAGATCAGTTGG
GTGCACGAGTGGGTTACATCGAACTGGATCTCAACAGCGGTAAGATCCTTGAGAGTTTTCGCCCCGAAGA
ACGTTTTCCAATGATGAGCACTTTTAAAGTTCTGCTATGTGGCGCGGTATTATCCCGTGTTGACGCCGGG
CAAGAGCAACTCGGTCGCCGCATACACTATTCTCAGAATGACTTGGTTGAGTACTCACCAGTCACAGAAA
AGCATCTTACGGATGGCATGACAGTAAGAGAATTATGCAGTGCTGCCATAACCATGAGTGATAACACTGC
GGCCAACTTACTTCTGACAACGATCGGAGGACCGAAGGAGCTAACCGCTTTTTTGCACAACATGGGGGAT
CATGTAACTCGCCTTGATCGTTGGGAACCGGAGCTGAATGAAGCCATACCAAACGACGAGCGTGACACCA
CGATGCCTGTAGCAATGGCAACAACGTTGCGCAAACTATTAACTGGCGAACTACTTACTCTAGCTTCCCG
GCAACAATTAATAGACTGGATGGAGGCGGATAAAGTTGCAGGACCACTTCTGCGCTCGGCCCTTCCGGCT
GGCTGGTTTATTGCTGATAAATCTGGAGCCGGTGAGCGTGGGTCTCGCGGTATCATTGCAGCACTGGGGC
CAGATGGTAAGCCCTCCCGTATCGTAGTTATCTACACGACGGGGAGTCAGGCAACTATGGATGAACGAAA
TAGACAGATCGCTGAGATAGGTGCCTCACTGATTAAGCATTGGTAACTGTCAGACCAAGTTTACTCATAT
ATACTTTAGATTGATTTAAAACTTCATTTTTAATTTAAAAGGATCTAGGTGAAGATCCTTTTTGATAATC
TCATGACCAAAATCCCTTAACGTGAGTTTTCGTTCCACTGAGCGTCAGACCCCGTAGAAAAGATCAAAGG
ATCTTCTTGAGATCCTTTTTTTCTGCGCGTAATCTGCTGCTTGCAAACAAAAAAACCACCGCTACCAGCG
GTGGTTTGTTTGCCGGATCAAGAGCTACCAACTCTTTTTCCGAAGGTAACTGGCTTCAGCAGAGCGCAGA
TACCAAATACTGTCCTTCTAGTGTAGCCGTAGTTAGGCCACCACTTCAAGAACTCTGTAGCACCGCCTAC
ATACCTCGCTCTGCTAATCCTGTTACCAGTGGCTGCTGCCAGTGGCGATAAGTCGTGTCTTACCGGGTTG
GACTCAAGACGATAGTTACCGGATAAGGCGCAGCGGTCGGGCTGAACGGGGGGTTCGTGCACACAGCCCA
GCTTGGAGCGAACGACCTACACCGAACTGAGATACCTACAGCGTGAGCTATGAGAAAGCGCCACGCTTCC
CGAAGGGAGAAAGGCGGACAGGTATCCGGTAAGCGGCAGGGTCGGAACAGGAGAGCGCACGAGGGAGCTT
CCAGGGGGAAACGCCTGGTATCTTTATAGTCCTGTCGGGTTTCGCCACCTCTGACTTGAGCGTCGATTTT
TGTGATGCTCGTCAGGGGGGCGGAGCCTATGGAAAAACGCCAGCAACGCGGCCTTTTTACGGTTCCTGGC
CTTTTGCTGGCCTTTTGCTCACATGTTCTTTCCTGCGTTATCCCCTGATTCTGTGGATAACCGTATTACC
GCCTTTGAGTGAGCTGATACCGCTCGCCGCAGCCGAACGACCGAGCGCAGCGAGTCAGTGAGCGAGGAAG
CGGAAGAGCGCCTGATGCGGTATTTTCTCCTTACGCATCTGTGCGGTATTTCACACCGCATATGGTGCAC
TCTCAGTACAATCTGCTCTGATGCCGCATAGTTAAGCCAGTATACACTCCGCTATCGCTACGTGACTGGG
TCATGGCTGCGCCCCGACACCCGCCAACACCCGCTGACGCGCCCTGACGGGCTTGTCTGCTCCCGGCATC
CGCTTACAGACAAGCTGTGACCGTCTCCGGGAGCTGCATGTGTCAGAGGTTTTCACCGTCATCACCGAAA
CGCGCGAGGCAGCAGATCAATTCGCGCGCGAAGGCGAAGCGGCATGCATTTACGTTGACACCATCGAATG
GTGCAAAACCTTTCGCGGTATGGCATGATAGCGCCCGGAAGAGAGTCAATTCAGGGTGGTGAATGTGAAA
CCAGTAACGTTATACGATGTCGCAGAGTATGCCGGTGTCTCTTATCAGACCGTTTCCCGCGTGGTGAACC
AGGCCAGCCACGTTTCTGCGAAAACGCGGGAAAAAGTGGAAGCGGCGATGGCGGAGCTGAATTACATTCC
CAACCGCGTGGCACAACAACTGGCGGGCAAACAGTCGTTGCTGATTGGCGTTGCCACCTCCAGTCTGGCC
CTGCACGCGCCGTCGCAAATTGTCGCGGCGATTAAATCTCGCGCCGATCAACTGGGTGCCAGCGTGGTGG
TGTCGATGGTAGAACGAAGCGGCGTCGAAGCCTGTAAAGCGGCGGTGCACAATCTTCTCGCGCAACGCGT
CAGTGGGCTGATCATTAACTATCCGCTGGATGACCAGGATGCCATTGCTGTGGAAGCTGCCTGCACTAAT
GTTCCGGCGTTATTTCTTGATGTCTCTGACCAGACACCCATCAACAGTATTATTTTCTCCCATGAAGACG
GTACGCGACTGGGCGTGGAGCATCTGGTCGCATTGGGTCACCAGCAAATCGCGCTGTTAGCGGGCCCATT
AAGTTCTGTCTCGGCGCGTCTGCGTCTGGCTGGCTGGCATAAATATCTCACTCGCAATCAAATTCAGCCG
ATAGCGGAACGGGAAGGCGACTGGAGTGCCATGTCCGGTTTTCAACAAACCATGCAAATGCTGAATGAGG
GCATCGTTCCCACTGCGATGCTGGTTGCCAACGATCAGATGGCGCTGGGCGCAATGCGCGCCATTACCGA
GTCCGGGCTGCGCGTTGGTGCGGATATCTCGGTAGTGGGATACGACGATACCGAAGACAGCTCATGTTAT
ATCCCGCCGTTAACCACCATCAAACAGGATTTTCGCCTGCTGGGGCAAACCAGCGTGGACCGCTTGCTGC
AACTCTCTCAGGGCCAGGCGGTGAAGGGCAATCAGCTGTTGCCCGTCTCACTGGTGAAAAGAAAAACCAC
CCTGGCGCCCAATACGCAAACCGCCTCTCCCCGCGCGTTGGCCGATTCATTAATGCAGCTGGCACGACAG
GTTTCCCGACTGGAAAGCGGGCAGTGAGCGCAACGCAATTAATGTAAGTTAGCGCGAATTGATCTGGTTT
GACAGCTTATCATCGACTGCACGGTGCACCAATGCTTCTGGCGTCAGGCAGCCATCGGAAGCTGTGGTAT
GGCTGTGCAGGTCGTAAATCACTGCATAATTCGTGTCGCTCAAGGCGCACTCCCGTTCTGGATAAT
Features (pLannotate 1.2.2; 17 found; start..end, strand, type, name):
     56..82      +  promoter       trc promoter (fragment): strong E. coli promoter; hybrid between the trp and lac UV5 promoters
     90..106     +  protein_bind   lac operator: The lac repressor binds to the lac operator to inhibit transcription in E. coli. This inhibition can be relieved by adding lactose or isopropyl-β-D-thiogalactopyranoside (IPTG). lac repressor encoded by lacI
    133..780     +  CDS            ompA (fragment): OMPA_ECOLI - Also known as con From Escherichia coli (strain K12).
    793..1500    +  CDS            mNeonGreen: mNeonGreen is a basic (constitutively fluorescent) green/yellow fluorescent protein published in 2013, derived from Branchiostoma lanceolatum. It is reported to be a very rapidly-maturing monomer with moderate acid sensitivity.
   1507..2223    +  CDS            Superfolder mTurquoise2 ox: Superfolder mTurquoise2 ox is a basic (constitutively fluorescent) cyan fluorescent protein published in 2019, derived from Aequorea victoria.
   2321..2436    +  ncRNA          5S rRNA: Accession: RF00001 - 5S ribosomal RNA
   2440..2526    +  terminator     rrnB T1 terminator: Escherichia coli rrnB; transcription terminator T1 from the E. coli rrnB gene
   2618..2645    +  terminator     rrnB T2 terminator: transcription terminator T2 from the E. coli rrnB gene
   2664..2755    +  promoter       AmpR promoter: bla
   2756..3616    +  CDS            AmpR: β-lactamase; bla; confers resistance to ampicillin, carbenicillin, and related antibiotics
   3787..4375    +  rep_origin     ori: high-copy-number ColE1/pMB1/pBR322/pUC origin of replication
   4561..4701    -  misc_feature   bom: basis of mobility region from pBR322
   4803..4843    -  CDS            rop (fragment): Rop protein, which maintains plasmids at low copy number; rop
   4887..4964    +  promoter       lacIq promoter: lacI (mutant); In the lacIq allele, a single base change in the promoter boosts expression of the lacI gene about 10-fold.
   4965..6047    +  CDS            lacI: lac repressor; lacI; The lac repressor binds to the lac operator to inhibit transcription in E. coli. This inhibition can be relieved by adding lactose or isopropyl-β-D-thiogalactopyranoside (IPTG).
   6089..6106    +  promoter       tet promoter (fragment): E. coli promoter for tetracycline efflux protein gene
   6102..6203    -  CDS            yciV (fragment): RNAAM_ECOLI - Also known as trpH From Escherichia coli (strain K12).
