[The description below was written by a language model from this plasmid's Addgene catalogue record and pLannotate feature annotations shown in this document.]
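Description:
OmpA-mNG-sfTq2ox (also called pNM092) is a 6,226 nt bacterial expression plasmid built on the pTHV037 backbone for use in E. coli. It carries a ColE1/pMB1-type origin together with a pBR322 bom region and only a fragment of rop. The catalogue lists it as low copy, although the automated annotation labels the origin generically as high-copy. Selection is through β-lactamase (AmpR), which confers ampicillin resistance. Expression is driven by a trc promoter, annotated only as a fragment, followed by a lac operator. The plasmid supplies its own lac repressor from a lacIq promoter–lacI cassette, so transcription is repressed until an inducer such as IPTG is present, and the record notes that glucose further represses expression. Transcription terminates at the rrnB T1 and T2 terminators, which sit downstream of a 5S rRNA segment. The short tet promoter and yciV fragments appear to be backbone remnants.

The payload is a single fusion reading frame. An N-terminal portion of E. coli OmpA (given in the construct name as residues 1-177 with an SA-1 element) is joined through a short peptide linker to mNeonGreen, which is followed directly by superfolder mTurquoise2 ox. The OmpA fragment anchors the fusion to the outer membrane so that the fluorescent proteins face the periplasm. sfTq2ox is a cyan protein optimized for the bacterial periplasm. In FRET terms this cyan protein is the donor and mNeonGreen the acceptor, and linking them in tandem gives about 40% energy transfer according to the record. The construct is therefore suited to serve as a periplasmic reference for in vivo FRET measurements, such as the studies of cell division proteins described in the associated publication.
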