Addgene plasmid #124220: OmpA-mNG-sfTq2ox
Purpose: Periplasmic OM bound mNeongreen superfolder mTurquoise2 ox tandem, ~40 % energy transfer. pNM092 - pTHV037-Ompa-SA1-177-(SA-1)-LEDPPAEL-mNG-sfTq2ox,
Depositing lab: Tanneke den Blaauwen. Depositing organization: University of Amsterdam. Publication: Superfolder mTurquoise2(ox) optimized for the bacterial periplasm allows high efficiency in vivo FRET of cell division antibiotic targets. Meiresonne NY, Consoli E, Mertens LMY, Chertkova AO, Goedhart J, den Blaauwen T. Mol Microbiol. 2019 Apr;111(4):1025-1038. doi: 10.1111/mmi.14206. Epub 2019 Feb 28. PubMed 30648295.
Backbone
  Vector backbone: pTHV037
  Vector type: Bacterial Expression
Growth in bacteria
  Bacterial resistance: Ampicillin, 100 μg/mL
  Growth temperature: 37°C
  Growth strain: DH5alpha
  Growth instructions: Add 0.5% glucose to repress expression
  Copy number: Low Copy
Gene/Insert
  Gene/Insert name: OmpA-mNG-sfTq2ox (alt name: pNM092)
Terms and licenses: Academic/Nonprofit Terms; Industry Terms: Not Available to Industry
How to cite: OmpA-mNG-sfTq2ox was a gift from Tanneke den Blaauwen (Addgene plasmid # 124220 ; http://n2t.net/addgene:124220 ; RRID:Addgene_124220)
